Addgene plasmid #11739: STOP-eGFP-ROSA26TV
Depositing lab: Klaus Rajewsky. Depositing organization: Boston Children's Hospital. Publication: Canonical NF-kappaB activity, dispensable for B cell development, replaces BAFF-receptor signals and promotes B cell proliferation upon activation. Sasaki Y, Derudder E, Hobeika E, Pelanda R, Reth M, Rajewsky K, Schmidt-Supprian M. Immunity. 2006 Jun . 24(6):729-39. 10.1016/j.immuni.2006.04.005 PubMed 16782029.
Backbone
  Vector backbone: pBSII KS
  Backbone manufacturer: Stratagene
  Backbone size w/o insert (bp): 2900
  Vector type: Cre/Lox ; /STOP
  Selectable markers: Neomycin (select with G418) ; Diptheriatoxin A
Growth in bacteria
  Bacterial resistance: Ampicillin, 100 μg/mL
  Growth temperature: 37°C
  Growth strain: DH5alpha
  Copy number: High Copy
Gene/Insert
  Gene/Insert name: STOP-eGFP-ROSA26TV
  Species: DNA derived from yeast E. Coli, transposon Tn5, Corynebacterium Aequoria (jellyfish)
  Insert size (bp): 11500
  Cloning method: Restriction Enzyme; 5′ cloning site SnaBI (not destroyed); 3′ cloning site SacI (not destroyed)
  Sequencing primers: 5′ T7/M13; 3′ T7/M13
Resource information
  A portion of this plasmid was derived from a plasmid made by: Based on pRosa26-1 from Soriano P, Fred Hutchinson, Cancer Research Institute
Terms and licenses: Academic/Nonprofit Terms; Industry Terms: Not Available to Industry
Depositor comments: Targeting vector for cDNA knock-in into the Rosa26 locus. See more information about the creation of this plasmid on the PDF attached to the CTV vector page http://www.addgene.org/15912
How to cite: STOP-eGFP-ROSA26TV was a gift from Klaus Rajewsky (Addgene plasmid # 11739 ; http://n2t.net/addgene:11739 ; RRID:Addgene_11739)
