[The description below was written by a language model from this plasmid's Addgene catalogue record and pLannotate feature annotations shown in this document.]
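Description:
STOP-eGFP-ROSA26TV is a gene-targeting vector for knocking a cDNA of interest into the mouse Rosa26 locus by homologous recombination, built in a pBluescript II KS backbone and derived in part from the pRosa26-1 plasmid. In E. coli it is maintained as a high-copy plasmid through its ColE1/pUC origin and ampicillin resistance gene. The backbone also retains an f1 origin, lac regulatory and lacZα remnants, and T3 and T7 promoters. The depositor's full sequence is about 14.4 kb.

The targeting cassette sits between a short (about 1.1 kb) left arm and a long (about 4.3 kb) right arm, both from Rosa26 intron 1. Immediately after the left arm is an adenovirus splice acceptor, which captures transcripts from the endogenous Rosa26 promoter; no strong exogenous promoter is annotated for the payload. It is followed by a loxP-flanked STOP cassette containing a reverse-oriented HSV TK promoter-driven neomycin resistance gene for G418 selection, yeast-derived spacer sequence, and SV40 small t intron and polyadenylation sequences that terminate transcription. Downstream lies an FRT-flanked EMCV IRES-EGFP reporter and a bGH polyadenylation signal. The record does not annotate the cDNA insertion site, but the layout suggests it lies between the second loxP site and the first FRT site. Cre-mediated excision of the STOP cassette would then permit bicistronic expression of the inserted cDNA and EGFP, marking recombined cells, while FLP could remove the reporter. Outside the right arm, a PGK promoter-driven diphtheria toxin A cassette provides negative selection against random integrants. As deposited, the vector appears to carry no cDNA and serves as a base for making conditional, Cre-activated transgenic alleles.
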