Features (pLannotate 1.2.2; 42 found; start..end, strand, type, name):
      5..1086    +  misc_feature   Rosa26 left arm: left homology arm from intron 1 of the mouse Rosa26 gene (Soriano, 1999)
   1093..1196    +  misc_feature   Ad SA: adenovirus major late transcript splice acceptor (Friedrich and Soriano, 1991)
   1207..1240    +  protein_bind   loxP: Cre-mediated recombination occurs in the 8-bp core sequence (GCATACAT). Cre recombinase
   1247..1295    -  polyA_signal   HSV TK poly(A) signal: herpes simplex virus thymidine kinase polyadenylation signal (Cole and Stacy, 1985)
   1302..2105    -  CDS            NeoR/KanR: aminoglycoside phosphotransferase from Tn5; aph(3')-II (or nptII); confers resistance to neomycin, kanamycin, and G418 (Geneticin®)
   2110..2238    -  promoter       HSV TK promoter (fragment): herpes simplex virus thymidine kinase promoter
   2403..2735    -  CDS            DED1 (fragment): DED1_YEAST - Also known as SPP81. Experimental evidence at protein level: Swiss-Prot protein existence level 1. ATP-binding RNA helicase involved in translation initiation. Remodels RNA in response to ADP and ATP concentrations by facilitating disruption, but also formation of RNA duplexes. Has weak ATP-dependent affinity for dsRNA, but strong ATP-dependent affinity for ssRNA. Acts as a virus host factor involved in the replication of the MBV and the L-A viruses by promoting the negative-strand RNA synthesis. May be involved in recognition of the preinitiation complex and DNA binding of the RN
   2731..2841    -  CDS            YO201_YEAST (fragment): Protein uncertain: Swiss-Prot protein existence level 5. From Saccharomyces cerevisiae (strain ATCC 204508 / S288c) (Baker's yeast).
   2843..2917    +  CDS            small t antigen (fragment): SV40 (simian virus 40) small t antigen
   2919..2984    +  intron         small t intron: SV40 (simian virus 40) small t antigen intron
   3114..3134    +  CDS            SV40 NLS: nuclear localization signal of SV40 (simian virus 40) large T antigen
   3453..3536    +  CDS            large T antigen (fragment): large T antigen from SV40 (simian virus 40)
   3559..3693    +  polyA_signal   SV40 poly(A) signal: SV40 polyadenylation signal
   3713..3746    +  protein_bind   loxP: Cre-mediated recombination occurs in the 8-bp core sequence (GCATACAT). Cre recombinase
   3779..3826    +  protein_bind   FRT: FLP-mediated recombination occurs in the 8-bp core sequence TCTAGAAA (Turan and Bode, 2011). FLP recombinase from the Saccharomyces cerevisiae 2μ plasmid
   3845..3862    -  promoter       chicken β-actin promoter (fragment): contains a 21-bp deletion relative to the standard chicken β-actin promoter
   3865..4416    +  misc_feature   IRES: internal ribosome entry site (IRES) of the encephalomyocarditis virus (EMCV)
   4428..5147    +  CDS            EGFP: the original enhanced GFP (Yang et al., 1996) mammalian codon-optimized
   5172..5219    +  protein_bind   FRT: FLP-mediated recombination occurs in the 8-bp core sequence TCTAGAAA (Turan and Bode, 2011). FLP recombinase from the Saccharomyces cerevisiae 2μ plasmid
   5232..5267    -  misc_feature   MCS (fragment): pBluescript multiple cloning site
   5279..5503    +  polyA_signal   bGH poly(A) signal: bovine growth hormone polyadenylation signal
   5507..5528    +  promoter       SV40 promoter (fragment): SV40 enhancer and early promoter
   5591..9848    +  misc_feature   Rosa26 right arm: right homology arm from intron 1 of the mouse Rosa26 gene (Soriano, 1999)
   9860..9892    -  misc_feature   MCS (fragment): pBluescript multiple cloning site
   9897..10387   +  promoter       PGK promoter: mouse phosphoglycerate kinase 1 promoter
  10414..10983   +  CDS            DTA: diphteria toxin Fragment A; Corynebacterium diphtheriae tox
  10986..11058   +  CDS            small t antigen (fragment): SV40 (simian virus 40) small t antigen
  11060..11125   +  intron         small t intron: SV40 (simian virus 40) small t antigen intron
  11199..11423   +  polyA_signal   bGH poly(A) signal: bovine growth hormone polyadenylation signal
  11427..11448   +  promoter       SV40 promoter (fragment): SV40 enhancer and early promoter
  11453..11478   +  misc_feature   MCS (fragment): pBluescript multiple cloning site
  11522..11540   -  promoter       T3 promoter: promoter for bacteriophage T3 RNA polymerase
  11583..11605   -  protein_bind   lac operator (fragment): The lac repressor binds to the lac operator to inhibit transcription in E. coli. This inhibition can be relieved by adding lactose or isopropyl-β-D-thiogalactopyranoside (IPTG). lac repressor encoded by lacI
  11609..11639   -  promoter       lac promoter: promoter for the E. coli lac operon
  11654..11675   -  protein_bind   CAP binding site: CAP binding activates transcription in the presence of cAMP. E. coli catabolite activator protein
  11688..11780   -  CDS            lacI (fragment): lac repressor; lacI; The lac repressor binds to the lac operator to inhibit transcription in E. coli. This inhibition can be relieved by adding lactose or isopropyl-β-D-thiogalactopyranoside (IPTG).
  11963..12551   -  rep_origin     ori: high-copy-number ColE1/pMB1/pBR322/pUC origin of replication
  12722..13582   -  CDS            AmpR: β-lactamase; bla; confers resistance to ampicillin, carbenicillin, and related antibiotics
  13583..13687   -  promoter       AmpR promoter: bla
  13740..14168   -  rep_origin     f1 ori (sequence partly withheld): f1 bacteriophage origin of replication; arrow indicates direction of (+) strand synthesis
  14173..14328   -  CDS            lacZα (fragment): LacZα fragment of β-galactosidase; lacZ fragment
  14336..14354   +  promoter       T7 promoter: promoter for bacteriophage T7 RNA polymerase
>Addgene plasmid #11739 | STOP-eGFP-ROSA26TV | depositor full sequence | sequence record 7057 | Author sequence
CCCCGCGGCAGGCCCTCCGAGCGTGGTGGAGCCGTTCTGTGAGACAGCCGGGTACGAGTCGTGACGCTGG
AAGGGGCAAGCGGGTGGTGGGCAGGAATGCGGTCCGCCCTGCAGCAACCGGAGGGGGAGGGAGAAGGGAG
CGGAAAAGTCTCCACCGGACGCGGCCATGGCTCGGGGGGGGGGGGGCAGCGGAGGACGCTTCCGGCCGAC
GTCTCGTCGCTGATTGGCTTTTTTCCTCCCGCCGTGTGTGAAAACACAAATGGCGTGTTTTGGTTGGCGT
AAGGCGCCTGTCAGTTAACGGCAGCCGGAGTGCGCAGCCGCCGGCAGCCTCGCTCTGCCCACTGGGTGGG
GCGGGAGGTAGGTGGGGTGAGGCGAGCTGACGTGCGGGCGCGGTCGGCCTCTGGCGGGGCGGGGGAGGGG
AGGGAGGGTCAGCGAAAGTAGCTCGCGCGCGAGCGGCCGCCCACCCTCCCCTTCCTCTGGGGGAGTCGTT
TTACCCGCCGCCGGCCGGGCCTCGTCGTCTGATTGGCTCTCGGGGCCCAGAAAACTGGCCCTTGCCATTG
GCTCGTGTTCGTGCAAGTTGAGTCCATCCGCCGGCCAGCGGGGGCGGCGAGGAGGCGCTCCCAGGTTCCG
GCCCTCCCCTCGGCCCCGCGCCGCAGAGTCTGGCCGCGCGCCCCTGCGCAACGTGGCAGGAAGCGCGCGC
TGGGGGCGGGGACGGGCAGTAGGGCTGAGCGGCTGCGGGGCGGGTGCAAGCACGTTTCCGACTTGAGTTG
CCTCAAGAGGGGCGTGCTGAGCCAGACCTCCATCGCGCACTCCGGGGAGTGGAGGGAAGGAGCGAGGGCT
CAGTTGGGCTGTTTTGGAGGCAGGAAGCACTTGCTCTCCCAAAGTCGCTCTGAGTTGTTATCAGTAAGGG
AGCTGCAGTGGAGTAGGCGGGGAGAAGGCCGCACCCTTCTCCGGAGGGGGGAGGGGAGTGTTGCAATACC
TTTCTGGGAGTTCTCTGCTGCCTCCTGGCTTCTGAGGACCGCCCTGGGCCTGGGAGAATCCCTTGCCCCC
TCTTCCCCTCGTGATCTGCAACTCCAGTCTTTCTAGCATCTGTAGGGCGCAGTAGTCCAGGGTTTCCTTG
ATGATGTCATACTTATCCTGTCCCTTTTTTTTCCACAGCTCGCGGTTGAGGACAAACTCTTCGCGGTCTT
TCCAGTGGTTAATTAAATAACTTCGTATAGCATACATTATACGAAGTTATGGATCCGAACAAACGACCCA
ACACCCGTGCGTTTTATTCTGTCTTTTTATTGCCGATCCCCTCAGAAGAACTCGTCAAGAAGGCGATAGA
AGGCGATGCGCTGCGAATCGGGAGCGGCGATACCGTAAAGCACGAGGAAGCGGTCAGCCCATTCGCCGCC
AAGCTCTTCAGCAATATCACGGGTAGCCAACGCTATGTCCTGATAGCGGTCCGCCACACCCAGCCGGCCA
CAGTCGATGAATCCAGAAAAGCGGCCATTTTCCACCATGATATTCGGCAAGCAGGCATCGCCATGGGTCA
CGACGAGATCCTCGCCGTCGGGCATGCGCGCCTTGAGCCTGGCGAACAGTTCGGCTGGCGCGAGCCCCTG
ATGCTCTTCGTCCAGATCATCCTGATCGACAAGACCGGCTTCCATCCGAGTACGTGCTCGCTCGATGCGA
TGTTTCGCTTGGTGGTCGAATGGGCAGGTAGCCGGATCAAGCGTATGCAGCCGCCGCATTGCATCAGCCA
TGATGGATACTTTCTCGGCAGGAGCAAGGTGAGATGACAGGAGATCCTGCCCCGGCACTTCGCCCAATAG
CAGCCAGTCCCTTCCCGCTTCAGTGACAACGTCGAGCACAGCTGCGCAAGGAACGCCCGTCGTGGCCAGC
CACGATAGCCGCGCTGCCTCGTCCTGCAGTTCATTCAGGGCACCGGACAGGTCGGTCTTGACAAAAAGAA
CCGGGCGCCCCTGCGCTGACAGCCGGAACACGGCGGCATCAGAGCAGCCGATTGTCTGTTGTGCCCAGTC
ATAGCCGAATAGCCTCTCCACCCAAGCGGCCGGAGAACCTGCGTGCAATCCATCTTGTTCAATGGCCGAT
CCCATATTGGCTGCAGGGTCGCTCGGTGTTCGAGGCCACACGCGTCACCTTAATATGCGAAGTGGACCTG
GGACCGCGCCGCCCCGACTGCATCTGCGTGTTCGAATTCGCCAATGACAAGACGCTGGGCGGGGTTTGCT
CGACATTGGGTGGAAACATTCCAGGCCTGGGTGGAGAGGCTTTTTGCTTCCTCTTGCAAAACCACACTGC
TCGACATTGGGTGGAAACATTCCAGGCCTGGGTGGAGAGGCTTTTTGCTTCCTCTTGCAAAACCACACTG
CTCGACTAGTGATTAAAGTCGACTCGGGGACACCAAATATGGCGATCTCGGCCTTTTCGTTTCTTGGAGC
TGGGACATGTTTGCCATCGATCCATCTACCACCAGAACGGCCGTTAGATCTGCTGCCACCGTTGTTTCCA
CCGAAGAAACCACCGTTGCCGTAACCACCACGACGGTTGTTGCTAAAGAAGCTGCCACCGCCACGGCCAC
CGTTGTAGCCGCCGTTGTTGTTATTGTAGTTGCTCATGTTATTTCTGGCACTTCTTGGTTTTCCTCTTAA
GTGAGGAGGAACATAACCATTCTCGTTGTTGTCGTTGATGCTTAAATTTTGCACTTGTTCGCTCAGTTCA
GCCATAATATGAAATGCTTTTCTTGTTGTTCTTACGGAATACCACTTGCCACCTATCACCACAACTAACT
TTTTCCCGTTCCTCCATCTCTTTTATATTTTTTTTCTCGAGGGATCTTTGTGAAGGAACCTTACTTCTGT
GGTGTGACATAATTGGACAAACTACCTACAGAGATTTAAAGCTCTAAGGTAAATATAAAATTTTTAAGTG
TATAATGTGTTAAACTACTGATTCTAATTGTTTGTGTATTTTAGATTCCAACCTATGGAACTGATGAATG
GGAGCAGTGGTGGAATGCCTTTAATGAGGAAAACCTGTTTTGCTCAGAAGAAATGCCATCTAGTGATGAT
GAGGCTACTGCTGACTCTCAACATTCTACTCCTCCAAAAAAGAAGAGAAAGGTAGAAGACCCCAAGGACT
TTCCTTCAGAATTGCTAAGTTTTTTGAGTCATGCTGTGTTTAGTAATAGAACTCTTGCTTGCTTTGCTAT
TTACACCACAAAGGAAAAAGCTGCACTGCTATACAAGAAAATTATGGAAAAATATTCTGTAACCTTTATA
AGTAGGCATAACAGTTATAATCATAACATACTGTTTTTTCTTACTCCACACAGGCATAGAGTGTCTGCTA
TTAATAACTATGCTCAAAAATTGTGTACCTTTAGCTTTTTAATTTGTAAAGGGGTTAATAAGGAATATTT
GATGTATAGTGCCTTGACTAGAGATCATAATCAGCCATACCACATTTGTAGAGGTTTTACTTGCTTTAAA
AAACCTCCCACACCTCCCCCTGAACCTGAAACATAAAATGAATGCAATTGTTGTTGTTAACTTGTTTATT
GCAGCTTATAATGGTTACAAATAAAGCAATAGCATCACAAATTTCACAAATAAAGCATTTTTTTCACTGC
ATTCTAGTTGTGGTTTGTCCAAACTCATCAATGTATCTTATCATGTCTGGATCTGACATGGTAAGTAAGC
TTATAACTTCGTATAGCATACATTATACGAAGTTATCGGCGCGCCGCGGCCGCGATCAATTCGGTACCGA
AGTTCCTATTCCGAAGTTCCTATTCTCTAGAAAGTATAGGAACTTCCTCGAGGGTACCCCAATTCCGCCC
CCCCCCCCCCCCTAACGTTACTGGCCGAAGCCGCTTGGAATAAGGCCGGTGTGCGTTTGTCTATATGTTA
TTTTCCACCATATTGCCGTCTTTTGGCAATGTGAGGGCCCGGAAACCTGGCCCTGTCTTCTTGACGAGCA
TTCCTAGGGGTCTTTCCCCTCTCGCCAAAGGAATGCAAGGTCTGTTGAATGTCGTGAAGGAAGCAGTTCC
TCTGGAAGCTTCTTGAAGACAAACAACGTCTGTAGCGACCCTTTGCAGGCAGCGGAACCCCCCACCTGGC
GACAGGTGCCTCTGCGGCCAAAAGCCACGTGTATAAGATACACCTGCAAAGGCGGCACAACCCCAGTGCC
ACGTTGTGAGTTGGATAGTTGTGGAAAGAGTCAAATGGCTCTCCTCAAGCGTATTCAACAAGGGGCTGAA
GGATGCCCAGAAGGTACCCCATTGTATGGGATCTGATCTGGGGCCTCGGTGCACATGCTTTACATGTGTT
TAGTCGAGGTTAAAAAACGTCTAGGCCCCCCGAACCACGGGGACGTGGTTTTCCTTTGAAAAACACGATG
ATAATATGGCCACAACCATGGTGAGCAAGGGCGAGGAGCTGTTCACCGGGGTGGTGCCCATCCTGGTCGA
GCTGGACGGCGACGTAAACGGCCACAAGTTCAGCGTGTCCGGCGAGGGCGAGGGCGATGCCACCTACGGC
AAGCTGACCCTGAAGTTCATCTGCACCACCGGCAAGCTGCCCGTGCCCTGGCCCACCCTCGTGACCACCC
TGACCTACGGCGTGCAGTGCTTCAGCCGCTACCCCGACCACATGAAGCAGCACGACTTCTTCAAGTCCGC
CATGCCCGAAGGCTACGTCCAGGAGCGCACCATCTTCTTCAAGGACGACGGCAACTACAAGACCCGCGCC
GAGGTGAAGTTCGAGGGCGACACCCTGGTGAACCGCATCGAGCTGAAGGGCATCGACTTCAAGGAGGACG
GCAACATCCTGGGGCACAAGCTGGAGTACAACTACAACAGCCACAACGTCTATATCATGGCCGACAAGCA
GAAGAACGGCATCAAGGTGAACTTCAAGATCCGCCACAACATCGAGGACGGCAGCGTGCAGCTCGCCGAC
CACTACCAGCAGAACACCCCCATCGGCGACGGCCCCGTGCTGCTGCCCGACAACCACTACCTGAGCACCC
AGTCCGCCCTGAGCAAAGACCCCAACGAGAAGCGCGATCACATGGTCCTGCTGGAGTTCGTGACCGCCGC
CGGGATCACTCTCGGCATGGACGAGCTGTACAAGTAATCCGGGATCCGGAGAGCTCCCAACGAAGTTCCT
ATTCCGAAGTTCCTATTCTCTAGAAAGTATAGGAACTTCCTCGAGGTTGGATGCAGCCCGGGGGATCCAC
TAGTTCTAGAGCGGCCGATCAGCCTCGACTGTGCCTTCTAGTTGCCAGCCATCTGTTGTTTGCCCCTCCC
CCGTGCCTTCCTTGACCCTGGAAGGTGCCACTCCCACTGTCCTTTCCTAATAAAATGAGGAAATTGCATC
GCATTGTCTGAGTAGGTGTCATTCTATTCTGGGGGGTGGGGTGGGGCAGGACAGCAAGGGGGAGGATTGG
GAAGACAATAGCAGGCATGCTGGGGATGCGGTGGGCTCTATGGCTTCTGAGGCGGAAAGAACCAGCTGGG
GCTCGAGATCCACTAGTTCTAGCCTCGAGGCTAGAGCGGCCGCCGCGGATATCGAATTCGCTAGAAGATG
GGCGGGAGTCTTCTGGGCAGGCTTAAAGGCTAACCTGGTGTGTGGGCGTTGTCCTGCAGGGGAATTGAAC
AGGTGTAAAATTGGAGGGACAAGACTTCCCACAGATTTTCGGTTTTGTCGGGAAGTTTTTTAATAGGGGC
AAATAGGAAAATGGAGGATAGGAGTCATCTGGGGTTTATGCAGCAAAACTACAGGTATATTGCTTGTATC
CGCCTCGGAGATTTCCATGAGGAGATAAAGACATGTCACCCGAGTTTATACTCTCCTGCTTAGATCCTAC
TACAGTATGAAATACAGTGTGCGAGGTAGACTATGTAAGCAGATTTAATCATTTTAAAGAGCCCAGTACT
TCATATCCATTTCTCCCGCTCCTTCTGCAGCCTTATCAAAAGGTATTTAGAACACTCATTTTAGCCCCAT
TTTCATTTATTATACTGGCTTATCCAACCCCTAGACAGAGCATTGGCATTTTCCCTTTCCTGATCTTAGA
AGTCTGATGACTCATGAAACCAGACAGATTAGTTACATACACCACAAATCGAGGCTGTAGCTGGGGCCTC
AACACTGCAGTTCTTTTATAACTCCTTAGTACACTTTTTGTTGATCCTTTGCCTTGATCCTTAATTTTCA
GTGTCTATCACCTCTCCCGTCAGGTGGTGTTCCACATTTGGGCCTATTCTCAGTCCAGGGAGTTTTACAA
CAATAGATGTATTGAGAATCCAACCTAAAGCTTAACTTTCCACTCCCATGAATGCCTCTCTCCTTTTTCT
CCATTATAACTGAGCTATACCATTAATGGTTTCAGGTGGATGTCTCCTCCCCCAATATACCTGATGTATC
TACATATTGCCAGGCTGATATTTTAAGACATAAAGGTATATTTCATTATTGAGCCACATGGTATTGATTA
CTGCTACTAAAATTTTGTCATTGTACACATCTGTAAAAGGTGGTTCCTTTTGGAATGCAAAGTTCAGGTG
TTTGTTGTCTTTCCTGACCTAAGGTCTTGTGAGCTTGTATTTTTTCTATTTAAGCAGTGCTTTCTCTTGG
ACTGGCTTGACTCATGGCATTCTACACGTTATTGCTGGTCTAAATGTGATTTTGCCAAGCTTCTTCAGGA
CCTATAATTTTGCTTGACTTGTAGCCAAACACAAGTAAAATGATTAAGCAACAAATGTATTTGTGAAGCT
TGGTTTTTAGGTTGTTGTGTTGTGTGTGCTTGTGCTCTATAATAATACTATCCAGGGGCTGGAGAGGTGG
CTCGGAGTTCAAGAGCACAGACTGCTCTTCCAGAAGTCCTGAGTTCAATTCCCAGCAACCACATGGTGGC
TCACAACCATCTGTAATGGGATCTGATGCCCTCTTCTGGTGTGTCTGAAGACCACAAGTGTATTCACATT
AAATAAATAATCCTCCTTCTTCTTCTTTTTTTTTTTTTAAAGAGAATCTGTCTCCAGTAGAATTACTGAA
GTAATGAAATACTTTGTGTTTGTTCCAATATGGAGCCAATAATCAAATACTCTTAGCACTGGAAATGTAC
CAAGGAACTATTTTATTTAAGTGACTGTGGACAGAGGAGCCATAACTGCAGACTTGTGGGATACAGAAGA
CCAATGCAGACTTAATGTCTTTTCTCTTACACTAAGCAATAAAGAAATAAAAATTGAACTTCTAGTATCC
TATTTGTTAAACTGCTAGCTTTACTAACTTTTGTGCTTCATCTATACAAAGCTGAAAGCTAAGTCTGCAG
CCATTACTAAACATGAAAGCAAGTAATGATAATTTTGGATTTCAAAAATGTAGGGCCAGAGTTTAGCCAG
CCAGTGGTGGTGCTTGCCTTTATGCCTTAATCCCAGCACTCTGGAGGCAGAGACAGGCAGATCTCTGAGT
TTGAGCCCAGCCTGGTCTACACATCAAGTTCTATCTAGGATAGCCAGGAATACACACAGAAACCCTGTTG
GGGAGGGGGGCTCTGAGATTTCATAAAATTATAATTGAAGCATTCCCTAATGAGCCACTATGGATGTGGC
TAAATCCGTCTACCTTTCTGATGAGATTTGGGTATTATTTTTTCTGTCTCTGCTGTTGGTTGGGTCTTTT
GACACTGTGGGCTTTCTTAAAGCCTCCTTCCCTGCCATGTGGTCTCTTGTTTGCTACTAACTTCCCATGG
CTTAAATGGCATGGCTTTTTGCCTTCTAAGGGCAGCTGCTGAGTTTGCAGCCTGATTTCCAGGGTGGGGT
TGGGAAATCTTTCAAACACTAAAATTGTCCTTTAATTTTTTTTTAAAAAATGGGTTATATAATAAACCTC
ATAAAATAGTTATGAGGAGTGAGGTGGACTAATATTAATGAGTCCCTCCCCTATAAAAGAGCTATTAAGG
CTTTTTGTCTTATACTAACTTTTTTTTTAAATGTGGTATCTTTAGAACCAAGGGTCTTAGAGTTTTAGTA
TACAGAAACTGTTGCATCGCTTAATCAGATTTTCTAGTTTCAAATCCAGAGAATCCAAATTCTTCACAGC
CAAAGTCAAATTAAGAATTTCTGACTTTAATGTTATTTGCTACTGTGAATATAAAATGATAGCTTTTCCT
GAGGCAGGGTCTCACTATGTATCTCTGCCTGATCTGCAACAAGATATGTAGACTAAAGTTCTGCCTGCTT
TTGTCTCCTGAATACTAAGGTTAAAATGTAGTAATACTTTTGGAACTTGCAGGTCAGATTCTTTTATAGG
GGACACACTAAGGGAGCTTGGGTGATAGTTGGTAAATGTGTTTAAGTGATGAAAACTTGAATTATTATCA
CCGCAACCTACTTTTTAAAAAAAAAAGCCAGGCCTGTTAGAGCATGCTAAGGGATCCCTAGGACTTGCTG
AGCACACAAGAGTAGTACTTGGCAGGCTCCTGGTGAGAGCATATTTCAAAAAACAAGGCAGACAACCAAG
AAACTACAGTAAGGTTACCTGTCTTTAACCATCTGCATATACACAGGGATATTAAAATATTCCAAATAAT
ATTTCATTCAAGTTTTCCCCCATCAAATTGGGACATGGATTTCTCCGGTGAATAGGCAGAGTTGGAAACT
AAACAAATGTTGGTTTTGTGATTTGTGAAATTGTTTTCAAGTGATAGTTAAAGCCCATGAGATACAGAAC
AAAGCTGCTATTTCGAGGTCTCTTGGTTATACTCAGAAGCACTTCTTTGGGTTTCCCTGCACTATCCTGA
TCATGTGCTAGGCCTCCTTAGGCTGATTGTTGTTCAAATAACTTAAGTTTCCTGTCAGGTGATGTCATAT
GATTTCATATATCAAGGCAAAACATGTTATATATGTTAAACATTTGACTTAATGTGAAAGTTAGGTCTTT
GTGGGTTTTGATTTTAATTTCAAAACCTGAGCTAAATAAGTCATTTTACATGTCTTACATTTGGTGAATT
GTATATTGTGGTTTGCAGGCAAGACTCTCTGACCTAGTAACCCTCCTATAGAGCACTTTGCTGGGTCACA
AGTCTAGGAGTCAAGCATTTCACCTTGAAGTTGAGACGTTTTGTTAGTGTATACTAGTTATATGTTGGAG
GACATGTTTATCCAGAAGATATTCAGGACTATTTTTGACTGGGCTAAGGAATTGATTCTGATTAGCACTG
TTAGTGAGCATTGAGTGGCCTTTAGGCTTGAATTGGAGTCACTTGTATATCTCAAATAATGCTGGCCTTT
TTTAAAAGCCCTTGTTCTTTATCACCCTGTTTTCTACATAATTTTTGTTCAAAGAAATACTTGTTTGGAT
CTCCTTTTGACAACAATAGCATGTTTTCAAGCCATATTTTTTTTCCTTTTTTTTTTTTTTTTTGGTTTTT
CGAGACAGGGTTTCTCTGTATAGCCCTGGCTGTCCTGGAACTCACTTTGTAGACCAGGCTGGCCTCGAAC
TCAGAAATCCGCCTGCCTCTGCCTCCTGAGTGCCGGGATTAAAGGCGTGCACCACCACGCCTGGCTAAGT
TGGATATTTTGTATATAACTATAACCAATACTAACTCCACTGGGTGGATTTTTAATTCAGTCAGTAGTCT
TAAGTGGTCTTTATTGGCCCTTATTAAAATCTACTGTTCACTCTAACAGAGGCTGTTGGACTAGTGGACT
AAGCAACTTCCTACGGATATACTAGCAGATAAGGGTCAGGGATAGAAACTAGTCTAGCGTTTTGTATACC
TACCAGCTTATACTACCTTGTTCTGATAGAAATATTTAGGACATCTAGCTTATCGATCCGTCGACGGTAT
CGATAAGCTTGATATCGAATTCTACCGGGTAGGGGAGGCGCTTTTCCAAGGCAGTCTGAGCATGCGCTTA
GCAGCCCCGCTGGCACTTGGCGCTACACAAGTGGCCTTGGCCTCGCACACATTCCACATCCACCGGTAGG
CGCCAACCGGCTCCGTTCTTTGGTGGCCCCTTCGCGCCACCTTCTCTCCTCCCCTAGTCAGGAAGTTCCC
CCCCGCCCCGCAGCTCGCGTCGTAGGACGTGACAAATGGAAGTAGCACGTCTCACTAGTCTCGTCAGATG
GACAGCACCGCTGAGCAATGGAAGCGGGTAGGCCTTTGGGGCAGCGGCCAATAGCAGCTTTGCTCCTTCG
CTTTCTGGGCTCAGAGGCTGGGAAGGGGTGGGTCCGGGGGCGGGCTCAGGGGCGGGCTCAGGGGCGGGGC
GGGCGCCCGAAGGTCCTCCGGAGGCCCGGCATTCTGCACGCTTCAAAAGCGCACGTCTGCCGCGCTGTTC
TCCTCTTCCTCATCTCCGGGCCTTTCGACCTGCAGGTCCTCGCCATGGATCCTGATGATGTTGTTATTCT
TCTAATCTTTTGTATGGAAAACTTTTCTTCGTACCACGGGACTAAACCTGGTTATGTAGATTCCATTCAA
AAAGGTATACAAAAGCCAAAATCTGGTACACAAGGAAATTATGACGATGATTGGAAAGGGTTTTATAGTA
CCGACAATAAATACGACGCTGCGGGATACTCTGTAGATAATGAAAACCCGCTCTCTGGAAAAGCTGGAGG
CGTGGTCAAAGTGACGTATCCAGGACTGACGAAGGTTCTCGCACTAAAAGTGGATAATGCCGAAACTATT
AAGAAAGAGTTAGGTTTAAGTCTCACTGAACCGTTGATGGAGCAAGTCGGAACGGAAGAGTTTATCAAAA
GGTTCGGTGATGGTGCTTCGCGTGTAGTGCTCAGCCTTCCCTTCGCTGAGGGGAGTTCTAGCGTTGAATA
TATTAATAACTGGGAACAGGCGAAAGCGTTAAGCGTAGAACTTGAGATTAATTTTGAAACCCGTGGAAAA
CGTGGCCAAGATGCGATGTATGAGTATATGGCTCAAGCCTGTGCAGGAAATCGTGTCAGGCGATCTCTTT
GTGAAGGAACCTTACTTCTGTGGTGTGACATAATTGGACAAACTACCTACAGAGATTTAAAGCTCTAAGG
TAAATATAAAATTTTTAAGTGTATAATGTGTTAAACTACTGATTCTAATTGTTTGTGTATTTTAGATTCC
AACCTATGGAACTGATGAATGGGAGCAGTGGTGGAATGCAGATCCTAGAGCTCGCTGATCAGCCTCGACT
GTGCCTTCTAGTTGCCAGCCATCTGTTGTTTGCCCCTCCCCCGTGCCTTCCTTGACCCTGGAAGGTGCCA
CTCCCACTGTCCTTTCCTAATAAAATGAGGAAATTGCATCGCATTGTCTGAGTAGGTGTCATTCTATTCT
GGGGGGTGGGGTGGGGCAGGACAGCAAGGGGGAGGATTGGGAAGACAATAGCAGGCATGCTGGGGATGCG
GTGGGCTCTATGGCTTCTGAGGCGGAAAGAACCAGCTGGGGCTCGACCTCGAGGGGGGGCCCGGTACCGC
GGCCGCGATCGCCTGCAGGTACGTAGTACCAGCTTTTGTTCCCTTTAGTGAGGGTTAATTGCGCGCTTGG
CGTAATCATGGTCATAGCTGTTTCCTGTGTGAAATTGTTATCCGCTCACAATTCCACACAACATACGAGC
CGGAAGCATAAAGTGTAAAGCCTGGGGTGCCTAATGAGTGAGCTAACTCACATTAATTGCGTTGCGCTCA
CTGCCCGCTTTCCAGTCGGGAAACCTGTCGTGCCAGCTGCATTAATGAATCGGCCAACGCGCGGGGAGAG
GCGGTTTGCGTATTGGGCGCTCTTCCGCTTCCTCGCTCACTGACTCGCTGCGCTCGGTCGTTCGGCTGCG
GCGAGCGGTATCAGCTCACTCAAAGGCGGTAATACGGTTATCCACAGAATCAGGGGATAACGCAGGAAAG
AACATGTGAGCAAAAGGCCAGCAAAAGGCCAGGAACCGTAAAAAGGCCGCGTTGCTGGCGTTTTTCCATA
GGCTCCGCCCCCCTGACGAGCATCACAAAAATCGACGCTCAAGTCAGAGGTGGCGAAACCCGACAGGACT
ATAAAGATACCAGGCGTTTCCCCCTGGAAGCTCCCTCGTGCGCTCTCCTGTTCCGACCCTGCCGCTTACC
GGATACCTGTCCGCCTTTCTCCCTTCGGGAAGCGTGGCGCTTTCTCATAGCTCACGCTGTAGGTATCTCA
GTTCGGTGTAGGTCGTTCGCTCCAAGCTGGGCTGTGTGCACGAACCCCCCGTTCAGCCCGACCGCTGCGC
CTTATCCGGTAACTATCGTCTTGAGTCCAACCCGGTAAGACACGACTTATCGCCACTGGCAGCAGCCACT
GGTAACAGGATTAGCAGAGCGAGGTATGTAGGCGGTGCTACAGAGTTCTTGAAGTGGTGGCCTAACTACG
GCTACACTAGAAGGACAGTATTTGGTATCTGCGCTCTGCTGAAGCCAGTTACCTTCGGAAAAAGAGTTGG
TAGCTCTTGATCCGGCAAACAAACCACCGCTGGTAGCGGTGGTTTTTTTGTTTGCAAGCAGCAGATTACG
CGCAGAAAAAAAGGATCTCAAGAAGATCCTTTGATCTTTTCTACGGGGTCTGACGCTCAGTGGAACGAAA
ACTCACGTTAAGGGATTTTGGTCATGAGATTATCAAAAAGGATCTTCACCTAGATCCTTTTAAATTAAAA
ATGAAGTTTTAAATCAATCTAAAGTATATATGAGTAAACTTGGTCTGACAGTTACCAATGCTTAATCAGT
GAGGCACCTATCTCAGCGATCTGTCTATTTCGTTCATCCATAGTTGCCTGACTCCCCGTCGTGTAGATAA
CTACGATACGGGAGGGCTTACCATCTGGCCCCAGTGCTGCAATGATACCGCGAGACCCACGCTCACCGGC
TCCAGATTTATCAGCAATAAACCAGCCAGCCGGAAGGGCCGAGCGCAGAAGTGGTCCTGCAACTTTATCC
GCCTCCATCCAGTCTATTAATTGTTGCCGGGAAGCTAGAGTAAGTAGTTCGCCAGTTAATAGTTTGCGCA
ACGTTGTTGCCATTGCTACAGGCATCGTGGTGTCACGCTCGTCGTTTGGTATGGCTTCATTCAGCTCCGG
TTCCCAACGATCAAGGCGAGTTACATGATCCCCCATGTTGTGCAAAAAAGCGGTTAGCTCCTTCGGTCCT
CCGATCGTTGTCAGAAGTAAGTTGGCCGCAGTGTTATCACTCATGGTTATGGCAGCACTGCATAATTCTC
TTACTGTCATGCCATCCGTAAGATGCTTTTCTGTGACTGGTGAGTACTCAACCAAGTCATTCTGAGAATA
GTGTATGCGGCGACCGAGTTGCTCTTGCCCGGCGTCAATACGGGATAATACCGCGCCACATAGCAGAACT
TTAAAAGTGCTCATCATTGGAAAACGTTCTTCGGGGCGAAAACTCTCAAGGATCTTACCGCTGTTGAGAT
CCAGTTCGATGTAACCCACTCGTGCACCCAACTGATCTTCAGCATCTTTTACTTTCACCAGCGTTTCTGG
GTGAGCAAAAACAGGAAGGCAAAATGCCGCAAAAAAGGGAATAAGGGCGACACGGAAATGTTGAATACTC
ATACTCTTCCTTTTTCAATATTATTGAAGCATTTATCAGGGTTATTGTCTCATGAGCGGATACATATTTG
AATGTATTTAGAAAAATAAACAAATAGGGGTTCCGCGCACATTTCCCCGAAAAGTGCCACCTAAATTGTA
AGCGTTAATATTTTGTTAAAATTCGCGTTAAATTTTTGTTAAATCAGCTCATTTTTTAACCAATAGGCCG
AAATCGGCAAAATCCCTTATAAATCAAAAGAATAGACCGAGATAGGGT
[37 nt withheld, positions 13839-13875]
AAAGAACGTGGACTCCAACGTCAAAGG
[49 nt withheld, positions 13903-13951]
T
[91 nt withheld, positions 13953-14043]
G
[124 nt withheld, positions 14045-14168]
CCCATTCGCCATTCAGGCTGCGCAACTGTTGGGAAGGGCGATCGGTGCGGGCCTCTTCGCTATTACGCCA
GCTGGCGAAAGGGGGATGTGCTGCAAGGCGATTAAGTTGGGTAACGCCAGGGTTTTCCCAGTCACGACGT
TGTAAAACGACGGCCAGTGAGCGCGCGTAATACGACTCACTATAGGGCGAATTGGAGCT
