>Addgene plasmid #11739 | STOP-eGFP-ROSA26TV | addgene partial sequence | sequence record 18414 | 11739 with EGFP-C
TGGACGAGCTGTACAAGTAATCCGGGATCCGGAGAGCTCCCAACGAAGTTCCTATTCCGAAGTTCCTATT
CTCTAGAAAGTATAGGAACTTCCTCGAGGTTGGATGCAGCCCGGGGGATCCACTAGTTCTAGAGCGGCCG
ATCAGCCTCGACTGTGCCTTCTAGTTGCCAGCCATCTGTTGTTTGCCCCTCCCCCGTGCCTTCCTTGACC
CTGGAAGGTGCCACTCCCACTGTCCTTTCCTAATAAAATGAGGAAATTGCATCGCATTGTCTGAGTAGGT
GTCATTCTATTCTGGGGGGTGGGGTGGGGCAGGACAGCAAGGGGGAGGATTGGGAAGACAATAGCAGGCA
TGCTGGGGATGCGGTGGGCTCTATGGCTTCTGAGGCGGAAAGAACCAGCTGGGGCTCGAGATCCACTAGT
TCTAGCCTCGAGGCTAGAGCGGCCGCCGCG
